Addgene plasmid #113676: pJEP301-pAAV-CMV-MCS3-pA
Purpose: CMV driven Multi Cloning Site-3
Depositing lab: Jonathan Ploski. Depositing organization: University of Texas at Dallas. Publication: The Development of an AAV-Based CRISPR SaCas9 Genome Editing System That Can Be Delivered to Neurons in vivo and Regulated via Doxycycline and Cre-Recombinase. Kumar N, Stanford W, de Solis C, Aradhana, Abraham ND, Dao TJ, Thaseen S, Sairavi A, Gonzalez CU, Ploski JE. Front Mol Neurosci. 2018 Nov 13;11:413. doi: 10.3389/fnmol.2018.00413. eCollection 2018. PubMed 30483052.
Backbone
  Vector backbone: AAV
  Backbone manufacturer: Agilent Technologies
  Total vector size (bp): 3619
  Modifications to backbone: Vector backbone has 75 bps 3’UTR that contains an SV40 based poly-adenylation signal
  Vector type: AAV
Growth in bacteria
  Bacterial resistance: Ampicillin, 100 μg/mL
  Growth temperature: 37°C
  Growth strain: NEB Stable
  Copy number: High Copy
Gene/Insert
  Gene/Insert name: N/A
Terms and licenses: Academic/Nonprofit Terms; Industry Terms: Not Available to Industry
How to cite: pJEP301-pAAV-CMV-MCS3-pA was a gift from Jonathan Ploski (Addgene plasmid # 113676 ; http://n2t.net/addgene:113676 ; RRID:Addgene_113676)
