[The description below was written by a language model from this plasmid's Addgene catalogue record and pLannotate feature annotations shown in this document.]
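Description:
pJEP301-pAAV-CMV-MCS3-pA is an empty AAV cloning vector of about 3.6 kb, built on an Agilent-derived pAAV backbone. It is meant to receive a gene of interest for expression from a recombinant adeno-associated virus genome. The record lists no insert. The payload is simply an expression cassette consisting of the human cytomegalovirus immediate-early enhancer and promoter, a multiple cloning site (the "MCS3" version), and a very short 3' UTR of roughly 75 bp carrying an SV40-based polyadenylation signal. In the annotated sequence, the gap of about 120 nt between the CMV promoter and the poly(A) fragment corresponds to the cloning site region, although the individual restriction sites are not listed.

The cassette is flanked by AAV2 inverted terminal repeats, which are the only cis elements needed for replication and packaging of the genome into AAV particles when rep, cap and helper functions are supplied in trans. The downstream ITR is annotated in full, while the upstream one is detected only as two short fragments. This may reflect the difficulty of sequencing and annotating these hairpin-forming repeats, but the record does not settle whether it is intact. The compact promoter-to-poly(A) arrangement leaves most of the limited AAV packaging capacity free for a large insert, consistent with the associated work on AAV-delivered SaCas9 genome editing in neurons.

In bacteria the plasmid replicates from a high-copy ColE1/pUC-type origin and is selected with ampicillin through the β-lactamase gene and its own promoter. An f1 phage origin is also present, along with residual bom and rop fragments from pBR322. The recorded host is a recombination-deficient strain, a common choice for keeping ITRs stable.
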