Features (pLannotate 1.2.2; 13 found; start..end, strand, type, name):
     12..39      +  repeat_region  AAV2 ITR (fragment): inverted terminal repeat of adeno-associated virus serotype 2 inverted
     68..95      +  repeat_region  AAV2 ITR (fragment): inverted terminal repeat of adeno-associated virus serotype 2 inverted
    154..457     +  enhancer       CMV enhancer: human cytomegalovirus immediate early enhancer
    458..661     +  promoter       CMV promoter: human cytomegalovirus (CMV) immediate early promoter
    781..856     +  polyA_signal   SV40 poly(A) signal (fragment): SV40 polyadenylation signal
    871..1011    +  repeat_region  AAV2 ITR: inverted terminal repeat of adeno-associated virus serotype 2 inverted
   1016..1067    -  misc_feature   bom (fragment): basis of mobility region from pBR322
   1086..1541    +  rep_origin     f1 ori (sequence partly withheld): f1 bacteriophage origin of replication; arrow indicates direction of (+) strand synthesis
   1542..1591    -  misc_feature   bom (fragment): basis of mobility region from pBR322
   1693..1728    -  CDS            rop (fragment): Rop protein, which maintains plasmids at low copy number; rop
   1823..1927    +  promoter       AmpR promoter: bla
   1928..2788    +  CDS            AmpR: β-lactamase; bla; confers resistance to ampicillin, carbenicillin, and related antibiotics
   2959..3547    +  rep_origin     ori: high-copy-number ColE1/pMB1/pBR322/pUC origin of replication
>Addgene plasmid #113676 | pJEP301-pAAV-CMV-MCS3-pA | addgene full sequence | sequence record 229558 | Addgene NGS Result
CCTGCAGGCAGCTGCGCGCTCGCTCGCTCACTGAGGCCGCCCGGGCGTCGGGCGACCTTTGGTCGCCCGG
CCTCAGTGAGCGAGCGAGCGCGCAGAGAGGGAGTGGCCAACTCCATCACTAGGGGTTCCTGCGGCCGCAC
GCGTGGAGTTCCGCGTTACATAACTTACGGTAAATGGCCCGCCTGGCTGACCGCCCAACGACCCCCGCCC
ATTGACGTCAATAATGACGTATGTTCCCATAGTAACGCCAATAGGGACTTTCCATTGACGTCAATGGGTG
GAGTATTTACGGTAAACTGCCCACTTGGCAGTACATCAAGTGTATCATATGCCAAGTACGCCCCCTATTG
ACGTCAATGACAGTAAATGGCCCGCCTGGCATTATGCCCAGTACATGACCTTATGGGACTTTCCTACTTG
GCAGTACATCTACGTATTAGTCATCGCTATTACCATGGTGATGCGGTTTTGGCAGTACATCAATGGGCGT
GGATAGCGGTTTGACTCACGGGGATTTCCAAGTCTCCACCCCATTGACGTCAATGGGAGTTTGTTTTGGC
ACCAAAATCAACGGGACTTTCCAAAATGTCGTAACAACTCCGCCCCATTGACGCAAATGGGCGGTAGGCG
TGTACGGTGGGAGGTCTATATAAGCAGAGCTCGTTTAGTGAACCGTCAGATCGCCTGGAGACGCCATCCA
CGCTGTTTTGACCTCCATAGAAGACACCGGAATTCGGTACCTCTAGAGCACCGGTCATATGGATATCTGA
CTAGTCTCGAGTTTATTGCAGCTTATAATGGTTACAAATAAAGCAATAGCATCACAAATTTCACAAATAA
AGCATTTTTTTCACTGGACCGAGCGGCCGCAGGAACCCCTAGTGATGGAGTTGGCCACTCCCTCTCTGCG
CGCTCGCTCGCTCACTGAGGCCGGGCGACCAAAGGTCGCCCGACGCCCGGGCTTTGCCCGGGCGGCCTCA
GTGAGCGAGCGAGCGCGCAGCTGCCTGCAGGGGCGCCTGATGCGGTATTTTCTCCTTACGCATCTGTGCG
GTATTTCACACCGCATA
[95 nt withheld, positions 1068-1162]
T
[46 nt withheld, positions 1164-1209]
C
[141 nt withheld, positions 1211-1351]
CCTTTGACGTTGGAGTCCACGTTCTTT
[37 nt withheld, positions 1379-1415]
ACTCTATCTCGGGCTATTCTTTTGATTTATAAGGGATTTTGCCGATTTCGGTCTATTGGTTAAAAAATGA
GCTGATTTAACAAAAATTTAACGCGAATTTTAACAAAATATTAACGTTTACAATTTTATGGTGCACTCTC
AGTACAATCTGCTCTGATGCCGCATAGTTAAGCCAGCCCCGACACCCGCCAACACCCGCTGACGCGCCCT
GACGGGCTTGTCTGCTCCCGGCATCCGCTTACAGACAAGCTGTGACCGTCTCCGGGAGCTGCATGTGTCA
GAGGTTTTCACCGTCATCACCGAAACGCGCGAGACGAAAGGGCCTCGTGATACGCCTATTTTTATAGGTT
AATGTCATGATAATAATGGTTTCTTAGACGTCAGGTGGCACTTTTCGGGGAAATGTGCGCGGAACCCCTA
TTTGTTTATTTTTCTAAATACATTCAAATATGTATCCGCTCATGAGACAATAACCCTGATAAATGCTTCA
ATAATATTGAAAAAGGAAGAGTATGAGTATTCAACATTTCCGTGTCGCCCTTATTCCCTTTTTTGCGGCA
TTTTGCCTTCCTGTTTTTGCTCACCCAGAAACGCTGGTGAAAGTAAAAGATGCTGAAGATCAGTTGGGTG
CACGAGTGGGTTACATCGAACTGGATCTCAACAGCGGTAAGATCCTTGAGAGTTTTCGCCCCGAAGAACG
TTTTCCAATGATGAGCACTTTTAAAGTTCTGCTATGTGGCGCGGTATTATCCCGTATTGACGCCGGGCAA
GAGCAACTCGGTCGCCGCATACACTATTCTCAGAATGACTTGGTTGAGTACTCACCAGTCACAGAAAAGC
ATCTTACGGATGGCATGACAGTAAGAGAATTATGCAGTGCTGCCATAACCATGAGTGATAACACTGCGGC
CAACTTACTTCTGACAACGATCGGAGGACCGAAGGAGCTAACCGCTTTTTTGCACAACATGGGGGATCAT
GTAACTCGCCTTGATCGTTGGGAACCGGAGCTGAATGAAGCCATACCAAACGACGAGCGTGACACCACGA
TGCCTGTAGCAATGGCAACAACGTTGCGCAAACTATTAACTGGCGAACTACTTACTCTAGCTTCCCGGCA
ACAATTAATAGACTGGATGGAGGCGGATAAAGTTGCAGGACCACTTCTGCGCTCGGCCCTTCCGGCTGGC
TGGTTTATTGCTGATAAATCTGGAGCCGGTGAGCGTGGGTCTCGCGGTATCATTGCAGCACTGGGGCCAG
ATGGTAAGCCCTCCCGTATCGTAGTTATCTACACGACGGGGAGTCAGGCAACTATGGATGAACGAAATAG
ACAGATCGCTGAGATAGGTGCCTCACTGATTAAGCATTGGTAACTGTCAGACCAAGTTTACTCATATATA
CTTTAGATTGATTTAAAACTTCATTTTTAATTTAAAAGGATCTAGGTGAAGATCCTTTTTGATAATCTCA
TGACCAAAATCCCTTAACGTGAGTTTTCGTTCCACTGAGCGTCAGACCCCGTAGAAAAGATCAAAGGATC
TTCTTGAGATCCTTTTTTTCTGCGCGTAATCTGCTGCTTGCAAACAAAAAAACCACCGCTACCAGCGGTG
GTTTGTTTGCCGGATCAAGAGCTACCAACTCTTTTTCCGAAGGTAACTGGCTTCAGCAGAGCGCAGATAC
CAAATACTGTTCTTCTAGTGTAGCCGTAGTTAGGCCACCACTTCAAGAACTCTGTAGCACCGCCTACATA
CCTCGCTCTGCTAATCCTGTTACCAGTGGCTGCTGCCAGTGGCGATAAGTCGTGTCTTACCGGGTTGGAC
TCAAGACGATAGTTACCGGATAAGGCGCAGCGGTCGGGCTGAACGGGGGGTTCGTGCACACAGCCCAGCT
TGGAGCGAACGACCTACACCGAACTGAGATACCTACAGCGTGAGCTATGAGAAAGCGCCACGCTTCCCGA
AGGGAGAAAGGCGGACAGGTATCCGGTAAGCGGCAGGGTCGGAACAGGAGAGCGCACGAGGGAGCTTCCA
GGGGGAAACGCCTGGTATCTTTATAGTCCTGTCGGGTTTCGCCACCTCTGACTTGAGCGTCGATTTTTGT
GATGCTCGTCAGGGGGGCGGAGCCTATGGAAAAACGCCAGCAACGCGGCCTTTTTACGGTTCCTGGCCTT
TTGCTGGCCTTTTGCTCACATGT
